>Addgene plasmid #235052 | Tad-CABE1.2 | addgene full sequence | sequence record 466784 | Addgene NGS Result
TTCACCTAGATCCTTTTAAATTAAAAATGAAGTTTTAAATCAATCTAAAGTATATATGAGTAAACTTGGT
CTGACAGTTACCAATGCTTAATCAGTGAGGCACCTATCTCAGCGATCTGTCTATTTCGTTCATCCATAGT
TGCCTGACTCCCCGTCGTGTAGATAACTACGATACGGGAGGGCTTACCATCTGGCCCCAGTGCTGCAATG
ATACCGCGGCTACCACGCTCACCGGCTCCAGATTTATCAGCAATAAACCAGCCAGCCGGAAGGGCCGAGC
GCAGAAGTGGTCCTGCAACTTTATCCGCCTCCATCCAGTCTATTAATTGTTGCCGGGAAGCTAGAGTAAG
TAGTTCGCCAGTTAATAGTTTGCGCAACGTTGTTGCCATTGCTACAGGCATCGTGGTGTCACGCTCGTCG
TTTGGTATGGCTTCATTCAGCTCCGGTTCCCAACGATCAAGGCGAGTTACATGATCCCCCATGTTGTGCA
AAAAAGCGGTTAGCTCCTTCGGTCCTCCGATCGTTGTCAGAAGTAAGTTGGCCGCAGTGTTATCACTCAT
GGTTATGGCAGCACTGCATAATTCTCTTACTGTCATGCCATCCGTAAGATGCTTTTCTGTGACTGGTGAG
TACTCAACCAAGTCATTCTGAGAATAGTGTATGCGGCGACCGAGTTGCTCTTGCCCGGCGTCAATACGGG
ATAATACCGCGCCACATAGCAGAACTTTAAAAGTGCTCATCATTGGAAAACGTTCTTCGGGGCGAAAACT
CTCAAGGATCTTACCGCTGTTGAGATCCAGTTCGATGTAACCCACTCGTGCACCCAACTGATCTTCAGCA
TCTTTTACTTTCACCAGCGTTTCTGGGTGAGCAAAAACAGGAAGGCAAAATGCCGCAAAAAAGGGAATAA
GGGCGACACGGAAATGTTGAATACTCATACTCTTCCTTTTTCAATATTATTGAAGCATTTATCAGGGTTA
TTGTCTCATGAGCGGATACATATTTGAATGTATTTAGAAAAATAAACAAATAGGGGTTCCGCGCACATTT
CCCCGAAAAGTGCCACCTGACGTCGACGGATCGGGAGATCGATCTCCCGATCCCCTAGGGTCGACTCTCA
GTACAATCTGCTCTGATGCCGCATAGTTAAGCCAGTATCTGCTCCCTGCTTGTGTGTTGGAGGTCGCTGA
GTAGTGCGCGAGCAAAATTTAAGCTACAACAAGGCAAGGCTTGACCGACAATTGCATGAAGAATCTGCTT
AGGGTTAGGCGTTTTGCGCTGCTTCGCGATGTACGGGCCAGATATACGCGTTGACATTGATTATTGACTA
GTTATTAATAGTAATCAATTACGGGGTCATTAGTTCATAGCCCATATATGGAGTTCCGCGTTACATAACT
TACGGTAAATGGCCCGCCTGGCTGACCGCCCAACGACCCCCGCCCATTGACGTCAATAATGACGTATGTT
CCCATAGTAACGCCAATAGGGACTTTCCATTGACGTCAATGGGTGGAGTATTTACGGTAAACTGCCCACT
TGGCAGTACATCAAGTGTATCATATGCCAAGTACGCCCCCTATTGACGTCAATGACGGTAAATGGCCCGC
CTGGCATTATGCCCAGTACATGACCTTATGGGACTTTCCTACTTGGCAGTACATCTACGTATTAGTCATC
GCTATTACCATGGTGATGCGGTTTTGGCAGTACATCAATGGGCGTGGATAGCGGTTTGACTCACGGGGAT
TTCCAAGTCTCCACCCCATTGACGTCAATGGGAGTTTGTTTTGGCACCAAAATCAACGGGACTTTCCAAA
ATGTCGTAACAACTCCGCCCCATTGACGCAAATGGGCGGTAGGCGTGTACGGTGGGAGGTCTATATAAGC
AGAGCTGGTTTAGTGAACCGTCAGATCCGCTAGAGATCCGCGGCCGCTAATACGACTCACTATAGGGAGA
GCCGCCACCATGAAACGGACAGCCGACGGAAGCGAGTTCGAGTCACCAAAGAAGAAGCGGAAAGTCTCCG
AGGTGGAATTCTCTCACGAGTACTGGATGCGCCACGCCCTGACCCTGGCCAAGCGGGCCAGGGACGAGCG
GGAAGTGCCAGTGGGAGCCGTGCTGGTGCTGAACAATAGAGTCATCGGCGAGGGATGGAACAAGGCCATC
GGCCTGCATGATCCTACAGCCCACGCCGAGATCATGGCCCTGAGACAGGGCGGCCTCGTGATGCAGAACT
ACAGACTGTACGACGCCACCCTGTATAGCACACTGGAACCCTGCGTGATGTGCGCCGGCGCTATGATCCA
CAGCAGAATCGGAAGAGTGGTGTTCGGCGTGCCATACCTGCGGATGGGCGCTGTGGGCAGCCTGATGAAC
GTGCTGCACTACCCTGGCATTAAGCACAGAGTTGAAATCACCGAGGGCATCCTGGCTGATGAGTGCGCCG
CTCTGCTGTGTAGATTCTTCCGGATGCCTAGACGGGTCTTTAAGGCCCAAAAAAAGGCCCAGAGCAGCAC
CGACTCTGGAGGATCTAGCGGAGGATCCTCTGGCAGCGAGACACCAGGAACAAGCGAGTCAGCAACACCA
GAGAGCAGTGGCGGCAGCAGCGGCGGCAGCGACAAGAAGTACAGCATCGGCCTGGCCATCGGCACCAACT
CTGTGGGCTGGGCCGTGATCACCGACGAGTACAAGGTGCCCAGCAAGAAATTCAAGGTGCTGGGCAACAC
CGACCGGCACAGCATCAAGAAGAACCTGATCGGAGCCCTGCTGTTCGACAGCGGCGAAACAGCCGAGGCC
ACCCGGCTGAAGAGAACCGCCAGAAGAAGATACACCAGACGGAAGAACCGGATCTGCTATCTGCAAGAGA
TCTTCAGCAACGAGATGGCCAAGGTGGACGACAGCTTCTTCCACAGACTGGAAGAGTCCTTCCTGGTGGA
AGAGGATAAGAAGCACGAGCGGCACCCCATCTTCGGCAACATCGTGGACGAGGTGGCCTACCACGAGAAG
TACCCCACCATCTACCACCTGAGAAAGAAACTGGTGGACAGCACCGACAAGGCCGACCTGCGGCTGATCT
ATCTGGCCCTGGCCCACATGATCAAGTTCCGGGGCCACTTCCTGATCGAGGGCGACCTGAACCCCGACAA
CAGCGACGTGGACAAGCTGTTCATCCAGCTGGTGCAGACCTACAACCAGCTGTTCGAGGAAAACCCCATC
AACGCCAGCGGCGTGGACGCCAAGGCCATCCTGTCTGCCAGACTGAGCAAGAGCAGACGGCTGGAAAATC
TGATCGCCCAGCTGCCCGGCGAAAAGAAGAATGGCCTGTTCGGAAACCTGATTGCCCTGAGCCTGGGCCT
GACCCCCAACTTCAAGAGCAACTTCGACCTGGCCGAGGATGCCAAACTGCAGCTGAGCAAGGACACCTAC
GACGACGACCTGGACAACCTGCTGGCCCAGATCGGCGACCAGTACGCCGACCTGTTTCTGGCCGCCAAGA
ACCTGTCCGACGCCATCCTGCTGAGCGACATCCTGAGAGTGAACACCGAGATCACCAAGGCCCCCCTGAG
CGCCTCTATGATCAAGAGATACGACGAGCACCACCAGGACCTGACCCTGCTGAAAGCTCTCGTGCGGCAG
CAGCTGCCTGAGAAGTACAAAGAGATTTTCTTCGACCAGAGCAAGAACGGCTACGCCGGCTACATTGACG
GCGGAGCCAGCCAGGAAGAGTTCTACAAGTTCATCAAGCCCATCCTGGAAAAGATGGACGGCACCGAGGA
ACTGCTCGTGAAGCTGAACAGAGAGGACCTGCTGCGGAAGCAGCGGACCTTCGACAACGGCAGCATCCCC
CACCAGATCCACCTGGGAGAGCTGCACGCCATTCTGCGGCGGCAGGAAGATTTTTACCCATTCCTGAAGG
ACAACCGGGAAAAGATCGAGAAGATCCTGACCTTCCGCATCCCCTACTACGTGGGCCCTCTGGCCAGGGG
AAACAGCAGATTCGCCTGGATGACCAGAAAGAGCGAGGAAACCATCACCCCCTGGAACTTCGAGGAAGTG
GTGGACAAGGGCGCTTCCGCCCAGAGCTTCATCGAGCGGATGACCAACTTCGATAAGAACCTGCCCAACG
AGAAGGTGCTGCCCAAGCACAGCCTGCTGTACGAGTACTTCACCGTGTATAACGAGCTGACCAAAGTGAA
ATACGTGACCGAGGGAATGAGAAAGCCCGCCTTCCTGAGCGGCGAGCAGAAAAAGGCCATCGTGGACCTG
CTGTTCAAGACCAACCGGAAAGTGACCGTGAAGCAGCTGAAAGAGGACTACTTCAAGAAAATCGAGTGCT
TCGACTCCGTGGAAATCTCCGGCGTGGAAGATCGGTTCAACGCCTCCCTGGGCACATACCACGATCTGCT
GAAAATTATCAAGGACAAGGACTTCCTGGACAATGAGGAAAACGAGGACATTCTGGAAGATATCGTGCTG
ACCCTGACACTGTTTGAGGACAGAGAGATGATCGAGGAACGGCTGAAAACCTATGCCCACCTGTTCGACG
ACAAAGTGATGAAGCAGCTGAAGCGGCGGAGATACACCGGCTGGGGCAGGCTGAGCCGGAAGCTGATCAA
CGGCATCCGGGACAAGCAGTCCGGCAAGACAATCCTGGATTTCCTGAAGTCCGACGGCTTCGCCAACAGA
AACTTCATGCAGCTGATCCACGACGACAGCCTGACCTTTAAAGAGGACATCCAGAAAGCCCAGGTGTCCG
GCCAGGGCGATAGCCTGCACGAGCACATTGCCAATCTGGCCGGCAGCCCCGCCATTAAGAAGGGCATCCT
GCAGACAGTGAAGGTGGTGGACGAGCTCGTGAAAGTGATGGGCCGGCACAAGCCCGAGAACATCGTGATC
GAAATGGCCAGAGAGAACCAGACCACCCAGAAGGGACAGAAGAACAGCCGCGAGAGAATGAAGCGGATCG
AAGAGGGCATCAAAGAGCTGGGCAGCCAGATCCTGAAAGAACACCCCGTGGAAAACACCCAGCTGCAGAA
CGAGAAGCTGTACCTGTACTACCTGCAGAATGGGCGGGATATGTACGTGGACCAGGAACTGGACATCAAC
CGGCTGTCCGACTACGATGTGGACCATATCGTGCCTCAGAGCTTTCTGAAGGACGACTCCATCGACAACA
AGGTGCTGACCAGAAGCGACAAGAACCGGGGCAAGAGCGACAACGTGCCCTCCGAAGAGGTCGTGAAGAA
GATGAAGAACTACTGGCGGCAGCTGCTGAACGCCAAGCTGATTACCCAGAGAAAGTTCGACAATCTGACC
AAGGCCGAGAGAGGCGGCCTGAGCGAACTGGATAAGGCCGGCTTCATCAAGAGACAGCTGGTGGAAACCC
GGCAGATCACAAAGCACGTGGCACAGATCCTGGACTCCCGGATGAACACTAAGTACGACGAGAATGACAA
GCTGATCCGGGAAGTGAAAGTGATCACCCTGAAGTCCAAGCTGGTGTCCGATTTCCGGAAGGATTTCCAG
TTTTACAAAGTGCGCGAGATCAACAACTACCACCACGCCCACGACGCCTACCTGAACGCCGTCGTGGGAA
CCGCCCTGATCAAAAAGTACCCTAAGCTGGAAAGCGAGTTCGTGTACGGCGACTACAAGGTGTACGACGT
GCGGAAGATGATCGCCAAGAGCGAGCAGGAAATCGGCAAGGCTACCGCCAAGTACTTCTTCTACAGCAAC
ATCATGAACTTTTTCAAGACCGAGATTACCCTGGCCAACGGCGAGATCCGGAAGCGGCCTCTGATCGAGA
CAAACGGCGAAACCGGGGAGATCGTGTGGGATAAGGGCCGGGATTTTGCCACCGTGCGGAAAGTGCTGAG
CATGCCCCAAGTGAATATCGTGAAAAAGACCGAGGTGCAGACAGGCGGCTTCAGCAAAGAGTCTATCCTG
CCCAAGAGGAACAGCGATAAGCTGATCGCCAGAAAGAAGGACTGGGACCCTAAGAAGTACGGCGGCTTCG
ACAGCCCCACCGTGGCCTATTCTGTGCTGGTGGTGGCCAAAGTGGAAAAGGGCAAGTCCAAGAAACTGAA
GAGTGTGAAAGAGCTGCTGGGGATCACCATCATGGAAAGAAGCAGCTTCGAGAAGAATCCCATCGACTTT
CTGGAAGCCAAGGGCTACAAAGAAGTGAAAAAGGACCTGATCATCAAGCTGCCTAAGTACTCCCTGTTCG
AGCTGGAAAACGGCCGGAAGAGAATGCTGGCCTCTGCCGGCGAACTGCAGAAGGGAAACGAACTGGCCCT
GCCCTCCAAATATGTGAACTTCCTGTACCTGGCCAGCCACTATGAGAAGCTGAAGGGCTCCCCCGAGGAT
AATGAGCAGAAACAGCTGTTTGTGGAACAGCACAAGCACTACCTGGACGAGATCATCGAGCAGATCAGCG
AGTTCTCCAAGAGAGTGATCCTGGCCGACGCTAATCTGGACAAAGTGCTGTCCGCCTACAACAAGCACCG
GGATAAGCCCATCAGAGAGCAGGCCGAGAATATCATCCACCTGTTTACCCTGACCAATCTGGGAGCCCCT
GCCGCCTTCAAGTACTTTGACACCACCATCGACCGGAAGAGGTACACCAGCACCAAAGAGGTGCTGGACG
CCACCCTGATCCACCAGAGCATCACCGGCCTGTACGAGACACGGATCGACCTGTCTCAGCTGGGAGGTGA
CAGCGGCGGGAGCGGCGGGAGCGGGGGGAGCACTAATCTGAGCGACATCATTGAGAAGGAGACTGGGAAA
CAGCTGGTCATTCAGGAGTCCATCCTGATGCTGCCTGAGGAGGTGGAGGAAGTGATCGGCAACAAGCCAG
AGTCTGACATCCTGGTGCACACCGCCTACGACGAGTCCACAGATGAGAATGTGATGCTGCTGACCTCTGA
CGCCCCCGAGTATAAGCCTTGGGCCCTGGTCATCCAGGATTCTAACGGCGAGAATAAGATCAAGATGCTG
AGCGGAGGATCCGGAGGATCTGGAGGCAGCACCAACCTGTCTGACATCATCGAGAAGGAGACAGGCAAGC
AGCTGGTCATCCAGGAGAGCATCCTGATGCTGCCCGAAGAAGTCGAAGAAGTGATCGGAAACAAGCCTGA
GAGCGATATCCTGGTCCATACCGCCTACGACGAGAGTACCGACGAAAATGTGATGCTGCTGACATCCGAC
GCCCCAGAGTATAAGCCCTGGGCTCTGGTCATCCAGGATTCCAACGGAGAGAACAAAATCAAAATGCTGT
CTGGCGGCTCAAAAAGAACCGCCGACGGCAGCGAATTCGAGCCCAAGAAGAAGAGGAAAGTCTAACCGGT
CATCATCACCATCACCATTGAGTTTAAACCCGCTGATCAGCCTCGACTGTGCCTTCTAGTTGCCAGCCAT
CTGTTGTTTGCCCCTCCCCCGTGCCTTCCTTGACCCTGGAAGGTGCCACTCCCACTGTCCTTTCCTAATA
AAATGAGGAAATTGCATCGCATTGTCTGAGTAGGTGTCATTCTATTCTGGGGGGTGGGGTGGGGCAGGAC
AGCAAGGGGGAGGATTGGGAAGACAATAGCAGGCATGCTGGGGATGCGGTGGGCTCTATGGCTTCTGAGG
CGGAAAGAACCAGCTGGGGCTCGATACCGTCGACCTCTAGCTAGAGCTTGGCGTAATCATGGTCATAGCT
GTTTCCTGTGTGAAATTGTTATCCGCTCACAATTCCACACAACATACGAGCCGGAAGCATAAAGTGTAAA
GCCTAGGGTGCCTAATGAGTGAGCTAACTCACATTAATTGCGTTGCGCTCACTGCCCGCTTTCCAGTCGG
GAAACCTGTCGTGCCAGCTGCATTAATGAATCGGCCAACGCGCGGGGAGAGGCGGTTTGCGTATTGGGCG
CTCTTCCGCTTCCTCGCTCACTGACTCGCTGCGCTCGGTCGTTCGGCTGCGGCGAGCGGTATCAGCTCAC
TCAAAGGCGGTAATACGGTTATCCACAGAATCAGGGGATAACGCAGGAAAGAACATGTGAGCAAAAGGCC
AGCAAAAGGCCAGGAACCGTAAAAAGGCCGCGTTGCTGGCGTTTTTCCATAGGCTCCGCCCCCCTGACGA
GCATCACAAAAATCGACGCTCAAGTCAGAGGTGGCGAAACCCGACAGGACTATAAAGATACCAGGCGTTT
CCCCCTGGAAGCTCCCTCGTGCGCTCTCCTGTTCCGACCCTGCCGCTTACCGGATACCTGTCCGCCTTTC
TCCCTTCGGGAAGCGTGGCGCTTTCTCATAGCTCACGCTGTAGGTATCTCAGTTCGGTGTAGGTCGTTCG
CTCCAAGCTGGGCTGTGTGCACGAACCCCCCGTTCAGCCCGACCGCTGCGCCTTATCCGGTAACTATCGT
CTTGAGTCCAACCCGGTAAGACACGACTTATCGCCACTGGCAGCAGCCACTGGTAACAGGATTAGCAGAG
CGAGGTATGTAGGCGGTGCTACAGAGTTCTTGAAGTGGTGGCCTAACTACGGCTACACTAGAAGAACAGT
ATTTGGTATCTGCGCTCTGCTGAAGCCAGTTACCTTCGGAAAAAGAGTTGGTAGCTCTTGATCCGGCAAA
CAAACCACCGCTGGTAGCGGTGGTTTTTTTGTTTGCAAGCAGCAGATTACGCGCAGAAAAAAAGGATCTC
AAGAAGATCCTTTGATCTTTTCTACGGGGTCTGACACTCAGTGGAACGAAAACTCACGTTAAGGGATTTT
GGTCATGAGATTATCAAAAAGGATC
Features (pLannotate 1.2.2; 17 found; start..end, strand, type, name):
     78..938     -  CDS            AmpR: β-lactamase; bla; confers resistance to ampicillin, carbenicillin, and related antibiotics
    939..1043    -  promoter       AmpR promoter: bla
   1114..1158    -  misc_feature   bom (fragment): basis of mobility region from pBR322
   1313..1692    +  enhancer       CMV enhancer: human cytomegalovirus immediate early enhancer
   1693..1896    +  promoter       CMV promoter: human cytomegalovirus (CMV) immediate early promoter
   1938..1956    +  promoter       T7 promoter: promoter for bacteriophage T7 RNA polymerase
   2027..2506    +  CDS            tadA: TADA_ECOLI - Also known as yfhC. Experimental evidence at protein level: Swiss-Prot protein existence level 1. Catalyzes the deamination of adenosine to inosine at the wobble position 34 of tRNA(Arg2). Essential for cell viability. From Escherichia coli (strain K12).
   2621..6717    +  CDS            Cas9 (fragment): Cas9 (Csn1) endonuclease from the Streptococcus pyogenes Type II CRISPR/Cas system generates RNA-guided double strand breaks in DNA
   7031..7279    +  CDS            UGI: UNGI_BPPB2 - Experimental evidence at protein level: Swiss-Prot protein existence level 1. This protein binds specifically and reversibly to the host uracil-DNA glycosylase, preventing removal of uracil residues from PBS2 DNA by the host uracil-excision repair system. From Bacillus phage PBS2 (Bacteriophage PBS2).
   7397..7621    +  polyA_signal   bGH poly(A) signal: bovine growth hormone polyadenylation signal
   7625..7646    +  promoter       SV40 promoter (fragment): SV40 enhancer and early promoter
   7651..7667    +  misc_feature   MCS (fragment): pBluescript multiple cloning site
   7716..7732    -  protein_bind   lac operator: The lac repressor binds to the lac operator to inhibit transcription in E. coli. This inhibition can be relieved by adding lactose or isopropyl-β-D-thiogalactopyranoside (IPTG). lac repressor encoded by lacI
   7740..7770    -  promoter       lac promoter: promoter for the E. coli lac operon
   7785..7806    -  protein_bind   CAP binding site: CAP binding activates transcription in the presence of cAMP. E. coli catabolite activator protein
   7819..7911    -  CDS            lacI (fragment): lac repressor; lacI; The lac repressor binds to the lac operator to inhibit transcription in E. coli. This inhibition can be relieved by adding lactose or isopropyl-β-D-thiogalactopyranoside (IPTG).
   8094..8682    -  rep_origin     ori: high-copy-number ColE1/pMB1/pBR322/pUC origin of replication
