[The description below was written by a language model from this plasmid's Addgene catalogue record and pLannotate feature annotations shown in this document.]
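Description:
Tad-CABE1.2 is a mammalian expression plasmid for a CRISPR base editor, built on a pCMV backbone and assembled by Golden Gate cloning. It is propagated in E. coli as a high-copy plasmid through a ColE1/pBR322-type origin and selected with ampicillin via the β-lactamase gene and its native promoter. The backbone also carries small remnants typical of common cloning vectors (a bom fragment, lac promoter/operator and CAP site, short lacI, SV40 promoter and MCS fragments), which have no evident role in the payload.

The synthetic insert of about 5.4 kb is a single fusion protein driven by the CMV immediate-early enhancer and promoter and terminated by the bovine growth hormone polyadenylation signal; a T7 promoter lies just upstream of the coding region and could support in vitro transcription. According to the record, the fusion begins with an N-terminal bipartite NLS, followed by the Tad-CABE1.2 deaminase, a domain annotated as derived from the E. coli tRNA adenosine deaminase TadA. This is joined to Streptococcus pyogenes Cas9 carrying the D10A mutation, which makes it a nickase, and ends with two copies of the uracil glycosylase inhibitor UGI and an SV40 NLS. The automated annotation marks only one UGI copy, although the catalogue lists two. UGI blocks excision of uracil by uracil-DNA glycosylase, helping preserve cytosine deamination products, in keeping with the associated work on evolving deaminases into high-precision cytosine base editors. No guide RNA cassette is annotated, so a guide would presumably be supplied separately. The plasmid is used to express the editor in mammalian cells for targeted base editing.
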