Addgene plasmid #235052: Tad-CABE1.2
Purpose: Expresses Tad-CABE1.2 in mammalian cells.
Depositing lab: Weixin Tang. Depositing organization: University of Chicago. Publication: High-precision cytosine base editors by evolving nucleic-acid-recognition hotspots in deaminase. Wu Y, Xiao YL, Tang W. Nat Biotechnol. 2025 Jul 7:10.1038/s41587-025-02678-w. doi: 10.1038/s41587-025-02678-w. PubMed 40624252.
Backbone
  Vector backbone: pCMV with a BR322 origin
  Backbone size w/o insert (bp): 3402
  Vector type: Mammalian Expression, CRISPR
Growth in bacteria
  Bacterial resistance: Ampicillin, 100 μg/mL
  Growth temperature: 37°C
  Growth strain: DH5alpha
  Copy number: High Copy
Gene/Insert
  Gene/Insert name: Tad-CABE1.2-SpCas9 D10A
  Species: Synthetic
  Insert size (bp): 5373
  Tag / fusion protein: bpNLS (N terminal on insert); 2xUGI, SV40NLS (C terminal on insert)
  Cloning method: Golden Gate
Terms and licenses: Academic/Nonprofit Terms; Industry Terms: Not Available to Industry
How to cite: Tad-CABE1.2 was a gift from Weixin Tang (Addgene plasmid # 235052 ; http://n2t.net/addgene:235052 ; RRID:Addgene_235052)
